>Addgene plasmid #142448 | TFORF0075 | addgene full sequence | sequence record 397259 | Addgene NGS Result
TTAATGTAGTCTTATGCAATACTCTTGTAGTCTTGCAACATGGTAACGATGAGTTAGCAACATGCCTTAC
AAGGAGAGAAAAAGCACCGTGCATGCCGATTGGTGGAAGTAAGGTGGTACGATCGTGCCTTATTAGGAAG
GCAACAGACGGGTCTGACATGGATTGGACGAACCACTGAATTGCCGCATTGCAGAGATATTGTATTTAAG
TGCCTAGCTCGATACATAAACGGGTCTCTCTGGTTAGACCAGATCTGAGCCTGGGAGCTCTCTGGCTAAC
TAGGGAACCCACTGCTTAAGCCTCAATAAAGCTTGCCTTGAGTGCTTCAAGTAGTGTGTGCCCGTCTGTT
GTGTGACTCTGGTAACTAGAGATCCCTCAGACCCTTTTAGTCAGTGTGGAAAATCTCTAGCAGTGGCGCC
CGAACAGGGACTTGAAAGCGAAAGGGAAACCAGAGGAGCTCTCTCGACGCAGGACTCGGCTTGCTGAAGC
GCGCACGGCAAGAGGCGAGGGGCGGCGACTGGTGAGTACGCCAAAAATTTTGACTAGCGGAGGCTAGAAG
GAGAGAGATGGGTGCGAGAGCGTCAGTATTAAGCGGGGGAGAATTAGATCGCGATGGGAAAAAATTCGGT
TAAGGCCAGGGGGAAAGAAAAAATATAAATTAAAACATATAGTATGGGCAAGCAGGGAGCTAGAACGATT
CGCAGTTAATCCTGGCCTGTTAGAAACATCAGAAGGCTGTAGACAAATACTGGGACAGCTACAACCATCC
CTTCAGACAGGATCAGAAGAACTTAGATCATTATATAATACAGTAGCAACCCTCTATTGTGTGCATCAAA
GGATAGAGATAAAAGACACCAAGGAAGCTTTAGACAAGATAGAGGAAGAGCAAAACAAAAGTAAGACCAC
CGCACAGCAAGCGGCCGCTGATCTTCAGACCTGGAGGAGGAGATATGAGGGACAATTGGAGAAGTGAATT
ATATAAATATAAAGTAGTAAAAATTGAACCATTAGGAGTAGCACCCACCAAGGCAAAGAGAAGAGTGGTG
CAGAGAGAAAAAAGAGCAGTGGGAATAGGAGCTTTGTTCCTTGGGTTCTTGGGAGCAGCAGGAAGCACTA
TGGGCGCAGCGTCAATGACGCTGACGGTACAGGCCAGACAATTATTGTCTGGTATAGTGCAGCAGCAGAA
CAATTTGCTGAGGGCTATTGAGGCGCAACAGCATCTGTTGCAACTCACAGTCTGGGGCATCAAGCAGCTC
CAGGCAAGAATCCTGGCTGTGGAAAGATACCTAAAGGATCAACAGCTCCTGGGGATTTGGGGTTGCTCTG
GAAAACTCATTTGCACCACTGCTGTGCCTTGGAATGCTAGTTGGAGTAATAAATCTCTGGAACAGATTTG
GAATCACACGACCTGGATGGAGTGGGACAGAGAAATTAACAATTACACAAGCTTAATACACTCCTTAATT
GAAGAATCGCAAAACCAGCAAGAAAAGAATGAACAAGAATTATTGGAATTAGATAAATGGGCAAGTTTGT
GGAATTGGTTTAACATAACAAATTGGCTGTGGTATATAAAATTATTCATAATGATAGTAGGAGGCTTGGT
AGGTTTAAGAATAGTTTTTGCTGTACTTTCTATAGTGAATAGAGTTAGGCAGGGATATTCACCATTATCG
TTTCAGACCCACCTCCCAACCCCGAGGGGACCCATGCATTGCATCTCAATTAGTCAGCAACCAGGTGTGG
AAAGTCCCCAGGCTCCCCAGCAGGCAGAAGTATGCAAAGCATGCGTCTCAATTAGTCAGCAACCATAGTC
CCGCCCCTAACTCCGCCCATCCCGCCCCTAACTCCGCCCAGTTCCGCCCATTCTCCGCCCCATGGCTGAC
TAATTTTTTTTATTTATGCAGAGGCCGAGGCCGCCTCGGCCTCTGAGCTATTCCAGAAGTAGTGAGGAGG
CTTTTTTGGAGGCCTAGGCTTTTGCAAAAAGCTTTCTAGAGGTACCACCGGAGCTTACCATGACCGAGTA
CAAGCCCACGGTGCGCCTCGCCACCCGCGACGACGTCCCCAGGGCCGTACGCACCCTCGCCGCCGCGTTC
GCCGACTACCCCGCCACGCGCCACACCGTCGATCCGGACCGCCACATCGAGCGGGTCACCGAGCTGCAAG
AACTCTTCCTCACGCGCGTCGGGCTCGACATCGGCAAGGTGTGGGTCGCGGACGACGGCGCCGCCGTGGC
GGTCTGGACCACGCCGGAGAGCGTCGAAGCGGGGGCGGTGTTCGCCGAGATCGGCCCGCGCATGGCCGAG
TTGAGCGGTTCCCGGCTGGCCGCGCAGCAACAGATGGAAGGCCTCCTGGCGCCGCACCGGCCCAAGGAGC
CCGCGTGGTTCCTGGCCACCGTCGGCGTCTCGCCCGACCACCAGGGCAAGGGTCTGGGCAGCGCCGTCGT
GCTCCCCGGAGTGGAGGCGGCCGAGCGCGCCGGGGTGCCCGCCTTCCTGGAGACCTCCGCGCCCCGCAAC
CTCCCCTTCTACGAGCGGCTCGGCTTCACCGTCACCGCCGACGTCGAGGTGCCCGAAGGACCGCGCACCT
GGTGCATGACCCGCAAGCCCGGTGCCAGTTAACGAATTCTAGATCTTGAGACAAATGGCAGTATTCATCC
ACAATTTTAAAAGAAAAGGGGGGATTGGGGGGTACAGTGCAGGGGAAAGAATAGTAGACATAATAGCAAC
AGACATACAAACTAAAGAATTACAAAAACAAATTACAAAAATTCAAAATTTTCGGGTTTATTACAGGGAC
AGCAGAGATCCACTTTGGCGCCGGCTCGAGGCCTGCAGGTGCAAAGATGGATAAAGTTTTAAACAGAGAG
GAATCTTTGCAGCTAATGGACCTTCTAGGTCTTGAAAGGAGTGGGAATTGGCTCCGGTGCCCGTCAGTGG
GCAGAGCGCACATCGCCCACAGTCCCCGAGAAGTTGGGGGGAGGGGTCGGCAATTGAACCGGTGCCTAGA
GAAGGTGGCGCGGGGTAAACTGGGAAAGTGATGTCGTGTACTGGCTCCGCCTTTTTCCCGAGGGTGGGGG
AGAACCGTATATAAGTGCAGTAGTCGCCGTGAACGTTCTTTTTCGCAACGGGTTTGCCGCCAGAACACAG
GTAAGTGCCGTGTGTGGTTCCCGCGGGCCTGGCCTCTTTACGGGTTATGGCCCTTGCGTGCCTTGAATTA
CTTCCACCTGGCTGCAGTACGTGATTCTTGATCCCGAGCTTCGGGTTGGAAGTGGGTGGGAGAGTTCGAG
GCCTTGCGCTTAAGGAGCCCCTTCGCCTCGTGCTTGAGTTGAGGCCTGGCCTGGGCGCTGGGGCCGCCGC
GTGCGAATCTGGTGGCACCTTCGCGCCTGTCTCGCTGCTTTCGATAAGTCTCTAGCCATTTAAAATTTTT
GATGACCTGCTGCGACGCTTTTTTTCTGGCAAGATAGTCTTGTAAATGCGGGCCAAGATCTGCACACTGG
TATTTCGGTTTTTGGGGCCGCGGGCGGCGACGGGGCCCGTGCGTCCCAGCGCACATGTTCGGCGAGGCGG
GGCCTGCGAGCGCGGCCACCGAGAATCGGACGGGGGTAGTCTCAAGCTGGCCGGCCTGCTCTGGTGCCTG
GCCTCGCGCCGCCGTGTATCGCCCCGCCCTGGGCGGCAAGGCTGGCCCGGTCGGCACCAGTTGCGTGAGC
GGAAAGATGGCCGCTTCCCGGCCCTGCTGCAGGGAGCTCAAAATGGAGGACGCGGCGCTCGGGAGAGCGG
GCGGGTGAGTCACCCACACAAAGGAAAAGGGCCTTTCCGTCCTCAGCCGTCGCTTCATGTGACTCCACGG
AGTACCGGGCGCCGTCCAGGCACCTCGATTAGTTCTCGAGCTTTTGGAGTACGTCGTCTTTAGGTTGGGG
GGAGGGGTTTTATGCGATGGAGTTTCCCCACACTGAGTGGGTGGAGACTGAAGTTAGGCCAGCTTGGCAC
TTGATGTAATTCTCCTTGGAATTTGCCCTTTTTGAGTTTGGATCTTGGTTCATTCTCAAGCCTCAGACAG
TGGTTCAAAGTTTTTTTCTTCCATTTCAGGTGTCGTGAGGCTAGCACCGCCACCATGGCCACCGTCAGGC
ATCGGCCTGAAGCCCTTGAGCTTCTGGAAGCCCAGAGCAAATTTACCAAGAAAGAGCTTCAGATCCTTTA
CAGAGGATTTAAGAATGAATGCCCCAGTGGTGTTGTTAATGAAGAAACCTTCAAAGAGATTTACTCGCAG
TTCTTTCCACAGGGAGACTCTACAACATATGCACATTTTCTGTTCAATGCATTTGATACAGACCACAATG
GAGCTGTGAGTTTCGAGGATTTCATCAAAGGTCTTTCCATTTTGCTCCGGGGGACAGTACAAGAAAAACT
CAATTGGGCATTTAATCTGTATGACATAAATAAAGATGGCTACATCACTAAAGAGGAAATGCTTGATATA
ATGAAAGCAATATACGATATGATGGGTAAATGTACATATCCTGTCCTCAAAGAAGATGCTCCCAGACAAC
ACGTTGAAACATTTTTTCAGAAAATGGACAAAAATAAAGATGGGGTTGTTACCATAGATGAGTTCATTGA
AAGCTGCCAAAAAGATGAAAACATAATGCGCTCCATGCAGCTCTTTGAAAATGTGATTTAGTAATGAACT
AGTCCGTAACTTGAAAGTATTTCGATTTCTTGGCTTTATATATCTTGTGGAAAGGACGAAGTTATTGCAT
TACGTATGGTGGAACGCGTTAAGTCGACAATCAACCTCTGGATTACAAAATTTGTGAAAGATTGACTGGT
ATTCTTAACTATGTTGCTCCTTTTACGCTATGTGGATACGCTGCTTTAATGCCTTTGTATCATGCTATTG
CTTCCCGTATGGCTTTCATTTTCTCCTCCTTGTATAAATCCTGGTTGCTGTCTCTTTATGAGGAGTTGTG
GCCCGTTGTCAGGCAACGTGGCGTGGTGTGCACTGTGTTTGCTGACGCAACCCCCACTGGTTGGGGCATT
GCCACCACCTGTCAGCTCCTTTCCGGGACTTTCGCTTTCCCCCTCCCTATTGCCACGGCGGAACTCATCG
CCGCCTGCCTTGCCCGCTGCTGGACAGGGGCTCGGCTGTTGGGCACTGACAATTCCGTGGTGTTGTCGGG
GAAATCATCGTCCTTTCCTTGGCTGCTCGCCTGTGTTGCCACCTGGATTCTGCGCGGGACGTCCTTCTGC
TACGTCCCTTCGGCCCTCAATCCAGCGGACCTTCCTTCCCGCGGCCTGCTGCCGGCTCTGCGGCCTCTTC
CGCGTCTTCGCCTTCGCCCTCAGACGAGTCGGATCTCCCTTTGGGCCGCCTCCCCGCGTCGACTTTAAGA
CCAATGACTTACAAGGCAGCTGTAGATCTTAGCCACTTTTTAAAAGAAAAGGGGGGACTGGAAGGGCTAA
TTCACTCCCAACGAAGACAAGATCTGCTTTTTGCTTGTACTGGGTCTCTCTGGTTAGACCAGATCTGAGC
CTGGGAGCTCTCTGGCTAACTAGGGAACCCACTGCTTAAGCCTCAATAAAGCTTGCCTTGAGTGCTTCAA
GTAGTGTGTGCCCGTCTGTTGTGTGACTCTGGTAACTAGAGATCCCTCAGACCCTTTTAGTCAGTGTGGA
AAATCTCTAGCAGTACGTATAGTAGTTCATGTCATCTTATTATTCAGTATTTATAACTTGCAAAGAAATG
AATATCAGAGAGTGAGAGGAACTTGTTTATTGCAGCTTATAATGGTTACAAATAAAGCAATAGCATCACA
AATTTCACAAATAAAGCATTTTTTTCACTGCATTCTAGTTGTGGTTTGTCCAAACTCATCAATGTATCTT
ATCATGTCTGGCTCTAGCTATCCCGCCCCTAACTCCGCCCATCCCGCCCCTAACTCCGCCCAGTTCCGCC
CATTCTCCGCCCCATGGCTGACTAATTTTTTTTATTTATGCAGAGGCCGAGGCCGCCTCGGCCTCTGAGC
TATTCCAGAAGTAGTGAGGAGGCTTTTTTGGAGGCCTAGGGACGTACCCAATTCGCCCTATAGTGAGTCG
TATTACGCGCGCTCACTGGCCGTCGTTTTACAACGTCGTGACTGGGAAAACCCTGGCGTTACCCAACTTA
ATCGCCTTGCAGCACATCCCCCTTTCGCCAGCTGGCGTAATAGCGAAGAGGCCCGCACCGATCGCCCTTC
CCAACAGTTGCGCAGCCTGAATGGCGAATGGG
[124 nt withheld, positions 6263-6386]
C
[91 nt withheld, positions 6388-6478]
A
[49 nt withheld, positions 6480-6528]
CCTTTGACGTTGGAGTCCACGTTCTTT
[37 nt withheld, positions 6556-6592]
ACCCTATCTCGGTCTATTCTTTTGATTTATAAGGGATTTTGCCGATTTCGGCCTATTGGTTAAAAAATGA
GCTGATTTAACAAAAATTTAACGCGAATTTTAACAAAATATTAACGCTTACAATTTAGGTGGCACTTTTC
GGGGAAATGTGCGCGGAACCCCTATTTGTTTATTTTTCTAAATACATTCAAATATGTATCCGCTCATGAG
ACAATAACCCTGATAAATGCTTCAATAATATTGAAAAAGGAAGAGTATGAGTATTCAACATTTCCGTGTC
GCCCTTATTCCCTTTTTTGCGGCATTTTGCCTTCCTGTTTTTGCTCACCCAGAAACGCTGGTGAAAGTAA
AAGATGCTGAAGATCAGTTGGGTGCACGAGTGGGTTACATCGAACTGGATCTCAACAGCGGTAAGATCCT
TGAGAGTTTTCGCCCCGAAGAACGTTTTCCAATGATGAGCACTTTTAAAGTTCTGCTATGTGGCGCGGTA
TTATCCCGTATTGACGCCGGGCAAGAGCAACTCGGTCGCCGCATACACTATTCTCAGAATGACTTGGTTG
AGTACTCACCAGTCACAGAAAAGCATCTTACGGATGGCATGACAGTAAGAGAATTATGCAGTGCTGCCAT
AACCATGAGTGATAACACTGCGGCCAACTTACTTCTGACAACGATCGGAGGACCGAAGGAGCTAACCGCT
TTTTTGCACAACATGGGGGATCATGTAACTCGCCTTGATCGTTGGGAACCGGAGCTGAATGAAGCCATAC
CAAACGACGAGCGTGACACCACGATGCCTGTAGCAATGGCAACAACGTTGCGCAAACTATTAACTGGCGA
ACTACTTACTCTAGCTTCCCGGCAACAATTAATAGACTGGATGGAGGCGGATAAAGTTGCAGGACCACTT
CTGCGCTCGGCCCTTCCGGCTGGCTGGTTTATTGCTGATAAATCTGGAGCCGGTGAGCGTGGGTCTCGCG
GTATCATTGCAGCACTGGGGCCAGATGGTAAGCCCTCCCGTATCGTAGTTATCTACACGACGGGGAGTCA
GGCAACTATGGATGAACGAAATAGACAGATCGCTGAGATAGGTGCCTCACTGATTAAGCATTGGTAACTG
TCAGACCAAGTTTACTCATATATACTTTAGATTGATTTAAAACTTCATTTTTAATTTAAAAGGATCTAGG
TGAAGATCCTTTTTGATAATCTCATGACCAAAATCCCTTAACGTGAGTTTTCGTTCCACTGAGCGTCAGA
CCCCGTAGAAAAGATCAAAGGATCTTCTTGAGATCCTTTTTTTCTGCGCGTAATCTGCTGCTTGCAAACA
AAAAAACCACCGCTACCAGCGGTGGTTTGTTTGCCGGATCAAGAGCTACCAACTCTTTTTCCGAAGGTAA
CTGGCTTCAGCAGAGCGCAGATACCAAATACTGTTCTTCTAGTGTAGCCGTAGTTAGGCCACCACTTCAA
GAACTCTGTAGCACCGCCTACATACCTCGCTCTGCTAATCCTGTTACCAGTGGCTGCTGCCAGTGGCGAT
AAGTCGTGTCTTACCGGGTTGGACTCAAGACGATAGTTACCGGATAAGGCGCAGCGGTCGGGCTGAACGG
GGGGTTCGTGCACACAGCCCAGCTTGGAGCGAACGACCTACACCGAACTGAGATACCTACAGCGTGAGCT
ATGAGAAAGCGCCACGCTTCCCGAAGGGAGAAAGGCGGACAGGTATCCGGTAAGCGGCAGGGTCGGAACA
GGAGAGCGCACGAGGGAGCTTCCAGGGGGAAACGCCTGGTATCTTTATAGTCCTGTCGGGTTTCGCCACC
TCTGACTTGAGCGTCGATTTTTGTGATGCTCGTCAGGGGGGCGGAGCCTATGGAAAAACGCCAGCAACGC
GGCCTTTTTACGGTTCCTGGCCTTTTGCTGGCCTTTTGCTCACATGTTCTTTCCTGCGTTATCCCCTGAT
TCTGTGGATAACCGTATTACCGCCTTTGAGTGAGCTGATACCGCTCGCCGCAGCCGAACGACCGAGCGCA
GCGAGTCAGTGAGCGAGGAAGCGGAAGAGCGCCCAATACGCAAACCGCCTCTCCCCGCGCGTTGGCCGAT
TCATTAATGCAGCTGGCACGACAGGTTTCCCGACTGGAAAGCGGGCAGTGAGCGCAACGCAATTAATGTG
AGTTAGCTCACTCATTAGGCACCCCAGGCTTTACACTTTATGCTTCCGGCTCGTATGTTGTGTGGAATTG
TGAGCGGATAACAATTTCACACAGGAAACAGCTATGACCATGATTACGCCAAGCGCGCAATTAACCCTCA
CTAAAGGGAACAAAAGCTGGAGCTGCAAGC
Features (pLannotate 1.2.2; 31 found; start..end, strand, type, name):
      5..231     +  promoter       RSV promoter: Rous sarcoma virus enhancer/promoter
    232..412     +  LTR            5' LTR (truncated): truncated 5' long terminal repeat (LTR) from HIV-1
    459..584     +  misc_feature   HIV-1 Ψ: packaging signal of human immunodeficiency virus type 1
    568..931     +  CDS            HIV-1 gag (fragment): gag protein from human immunodeficiency virus 1; gag
   1077..1310    +  misc_feature   RRE: The Rev response element (RRE) of HIV-1 allows for Rev-dependent mRNA export from the nucleus to the cytoplasm.
   1687..1713    +  CDS            Rev (fragment): human immunodeficiency virus 1 (HIV-1) Rev protein; rev; enhances nuclear export of unspliced and incompletely spliced viral mRNAs
   1720..1743    +  promoter       SV40 promoter (fragment): SV40 early promoter
   1744..1815    +  promoter       SV40 promoter (fragment): SV40 enhancer and early promoter
   1839..1974    +  rep_origin     SV40 ori: SV40 origin of replication
   2020..2616    +  CDS            PuroR (fragment): puromycin N-acetyltransferase; pac from Streptomyces; confers resistance to puromycin
   2665..2782    +  misc_feature   cPPT/CTS: central polypurine tract and central termination sequence of HIV-1
   2847..2913    +  CDS            small t antigen (fragment): SV40 (simian virus 40) small t antigen
   2920..4098    +  promoter       EF-1α promoter: strong constitutive promoter for human elongation factor EF-1α
   4115..4678    +  CDS            KCNIP4 (fragment): KCIP4_HUMAN - Also known as CALP, KCHIP4. Experimental evidence at protein level: Swiss-Prot protein existence level 1. Regulatory subunit of Kv4/D (Shal)-type voltage-gated rapidly inactivating A-type potassium channels. Modulates KCND2 channel density, inactivation kinetics and rate of recovery from inactivation in a calcium-dependent and isoform-specific manner (PubMed:11847232, PubMed:18957440, PubMed:23576435). Modulates KCND3/Kv4.3 currents (PubMed:23576435). Isoform 4 does not increase KCND2 expression at the cell membrane (PubMed:18957440). Isoform 4 retains KCND3 in the endoplasmic re
   4694..4747    +  promoter       U6 promoter (fragment): RNA polymerase III promoter for human U6 snRNA
   4789..5377    +  misc_feature   WPRE: woodchuck hepatitis virus posttranscriptional regulatory element
   5428..5447    +  misc_feature   cPPT/CTS (fragment): central polypurine tract and central termination sequence of HIV-1
   5449..5682    +  LTR            3' LTR (ΔU3): self-inactivating 3' long terminal repeat (LTR) from HIV-1
   5760..5881    +  polyA_signal   SV40 poly(A) signal: SV40 polyadenylation signal
   5921..6056    +  rep_origin     SV40 ori: SV40 origin of replication
   6077..6095    -  promoter       T7 promoter: promoter for bacteriophage T7 RNA polymerase
   6103..6258    +  CDS            lacZα (fragment): LacZα fragment of β-galactosidase; lacZ fragment
   6263..6691    +  rep_origin     f1 ori (sequence partly withheld): f1 bacteriophage origin of replication; arrow indicates direction of (+) strand synthesis
   6744..6848    +  promoter       AmpR promoter: bla
   6849..7709    +  CDS            AmpR: β-lactamase; bla; confers resistance to ampicillin, carbenicillin, and related antibiotics
   7880..8468    +  rep_origin     ori: high-copy-number ColE1/pMB1/pBR322/pUC origin of replication
   8651..8743    +  CDS            lacI (fragment): lac repressor; lacI; The lac repressor binds to the lac operator to inhibit transcription in E. coli. This inhibition can be relieved by adding lactose or isopropyl-β-D-thiogalactopyranoside (IPTG).
   8756..8777    +  protein_bind   CAP binding site: CAP binding activates transcription in the presence of cAMP. E. coli catabolite activator protein
   8792..8822    +  promoter       lac promoter: promoter for the E. coli lac operon
   8830..8846    +  protein_bind   lac operator: The lac repressor binds to the lac operator to inhibit transcription in E. coli. This inhibition can be relieved by adding lactose or isopropyl-β-D-thiogalactopyranoside (IPTG). lac repressor encoded by lacI
   8891..8909    +  promoter       T3 promoter: promoter for bacteriophage T3 RNA polymerase
