[The description below was written by a language model from this plasmid's Addgene catalogue record and pLannotate feature annotations shown in this document.]
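Description:
TFORF0075 is a lentiviral mammalian expression plasmid built on the pLX_TRC317 backbone. It is one member of a barcoded transcription factor ORF collection intended for overexpression and pooled screening. It is propagated in E. coli through a high-copy ColE1/pUC-type origin with ampicillin selection (AmpR), and it also carries an f1 origin and remnants of a lac/T7/T3 cloning region. The depositor notes that the plasmid can recombine, which is a common concern with LTR-containing vectors.

The viral portion follows a third-generation, self-inactivating layout. An RSV promoter drives a truncated HIV-1 5' LTR, followed by the Ψ packaging signal with a gag fragment, the RRE for Rev-dependent export of the genomic RNA, a cPPT/CTS element, and a ΔU3 3' LTR with a downstream SV40 poly(A) signal. Two expression units sit between the LTRs. In the first, an SV40 early promoter/origin region drives puromycin N-acetyltransferase for selecting transduced cells. In the second, the strong constitutive EF-1α promoter drives the human KCNIP4 ORF (also known as CALP or KCHIP4), which encodes a calcium-dependent regulatory subunit of Kv4 potassium channels. The insert is listed as 668 bp, and the annotation matches most of that length to KCNIP4. A WPRE downstream of the ORF enhances transcript expression.

The catalogue entry says each construct carries a unique 24-bp barcode for identifying the ORF in pooled screens. The barcode is not annotated in the feature table, so its position is not given. A short U6 promoter fragment annotated between the ORF and the WPRE is not explained by the record.
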