Addgene plasmid #142448: TFORF0075
Purpose: Lentiviral vector for overexpressing transcription factor ORFs with unique 24-bp barcodes. Barcodes facilitate identification of transcription factors in pooled screens.
Depositing lab: Feng Zhang. Depositing organization: Broad Institute. Publication: A transcription factor atlas of directed differentiation. Joung J, Ma S, Tay T, Geiger-Schuller KR, Kirchgatterer PC, Verdine VK, Guo B, Arias-Garcia MA, Allen WE, Singh A, Kuksenko O, Abudayyeh OO, Gootenberg JS, Fu Z, Macrae RK, Buenrostro JD, Regev A, Zhang F. Cell. 2023 Jan 5;186(1):209-229.e26. doi: 10.1016/j.cell.2022.11.026. PubMed 36608654.
Backbone
  Vector backbone: pLX_TRC317
  Backbone manufacturer: Broad Institute Genetic Perturbation Platform
  Backbone size w/o insert (bp): 8264
  Vector type: Mammalian Expression, Lentiviral
  Selectable markers: Puromycin
Growth in bacteria
  Bacterial resistance: Ampicillin, 100 μg/mL
  Growth temperature: 37°C
  Growth strain: NEB Stable
  Copy number: High Copy
Gene/Insert
  Gene/Insert name: KCNIP4
  Species: H. sapiens (human)
  Insert size (bp): 668
  Entrez Gene: KCNIP4 (a.k.a. CALP, KCHIP4)
  Promoter: EF1a
  Cloning method: Unknown
  Sequencing primers: 5′ GGGTGGAGACTGAAGTTAGGCCAG; 3′ CACATAGCGTAAAAGGAGCAACATAG
Terms and licenses: Academic/Nonprofit Terms; Industry Terms: Not Available to Industry
Depositor comments: XM_017008653,NM_001035004,NM_147182,ENST00000359001,ENST00000509207 . The transcription factor ORF portion of this plasmid was synthesized by Genewiz. Please test multiple small colonies in case of plasmid recombination. To make this collection available in a timely manner, a portion of this collection was not fully sequenced by Addgene. If an Addgene verified full plasmid sequence is not available, please contact us prior to placing an order to request the full sequence.
How to cite: TFORF0075 was a gift from Feng Zhang (Addgene plasmid # 142448 ; http://n2t.net/addgene:142448 ; RRID:Addgene_142448)
