>Addgene plasmid #142448 | TFORF0075 | depositor partial sequence | sequence record 279482 | Insert
ACCGCCACCATGGCCACCGTCAGGCATCGGCCTGAAGCCCTTGAGCTTCTGGAAGCCCAGAGCAAATTTA
CCAAGAAAGAGCTTCAGATCCTTTACAGAGGATTTAAGAATGAATGCCCCAGTGGTGTTGTTAATGAAGA
AACCTTCAAAGAGATTTACTCGCAGTTCTTTCCACAGGGAGACTCTACAACATATGCACATTTTCTGTTC
AATGCATTTGATACAGACCACAATGGAGCTGTGAGTTTCGAGGATTTCATCAAAGGTCTTTCCATTTTGC
TCCGGGGGACAGTACAAGAAAAACTCAATTGGGCATTTAATCTGTATGACATAAATAAAGATGGCTACAT
CACTAAAGAGGAAATGCTTGATATAATGAAAGCAATATACGATATGATGGGTAAATGTACATATCCTGTC
CTCAAAGAAGATGCTCCCAGACAACACGTTGAAACATTTTTTCAGAAAATGGACAAAAATAAAGATGGGG
TTGTTACCATAGATGAGTTCATTGAAAGCTGCCAAAAAGATGAAAACATAATGCGCTCCATGCAGCTCTT
TGAAAATGTGATTTAGTAATGAACTAGTCCGTAACTTGAAAGTATTTCGATTTCTTGGCTTTATATATCT
TGTGGAAAGGACGAAGTTATTGCATTACGTATGGTGGA
