>Addgene plasmid #142448 | TFORF0075 | depositor partial sequence | sequence record 279483 | Barcode
AGTTATTGCATTACGTATGGTGGA
